>Addgene plasmid | pPROBE-NT | analyzer sequence | sequence record 131392
CTCGGGCCGTCTCTTGGGCTTGATCGGCCTTCTTGCGCATCTCACGCGCTCCTGCGGCGGCCTGTAGGGC
AGGCTCATACCCCTGCCGAACCGCTTTTGTCAGCCGGTCGGCCACGGCTTCCGGCGTCTCAACGCGCTTT
GAGATTCCCAGCTTTTCGGCCAATCCCTGCGGTGCATAGGCGCGTGGCTCGACCGCTTGCGGGCTGATGG
TGACGTGGCCCACTGGTGGCCGCTCCAGGGCCTCGTAGAACGCCTGAATGCGCGTGTGACGTGCCTTGCT
GCCCTCGATGCCCCGTTGCAGCCCTAGATCGGCCACAGCGGCCGCAAACGTGGTCTGGTCGCGGGTCATC
TGCGCTTTGTTGCCGATGAACTCCTTGGCCGACAGCCTGCCGTCCTGCGTCAGCGGCACCACGAACGCGG
TCATGTGCGGGCTGGTTTCGTCACGGTGGATGCTGGCCGTCACGATGCGATCCGCCCCGTACTTGTCCGC
CAGCCACTTGTGCGCCTTCTCGAAGAACGCCGCCTGCTGTTCTTGGCTGGCCGACTTCCACCATTCCGGG
CTGGCCGTCATGACGTACTCGACCGCCAACACAGCGTCCTTGCGCCGCTTCTCTGGCAGCAACTCGCGCA
GTCGGCCCATCGCTTCATCGGTGCTGCTGGCCGCCCAGTGCTCGTTCTCTGGCGTCCTGCTGGCGTCAGC
GTTGGGCGTCTCGCGCTCGCGGTAGGCGTGCTTGAGACTGGCCGCCACGTTGCCCATTTTCGCCAGCTTC
TTGCATCGCATGATCGCGTATGCCGCCATGCCTGCCCCTCCCTTTTGGTGTCCAACCGGCTCGACGGGGG
CAGCGCAAGGCGGTGCCTCCGGCGGGCCACTCAATGCTTGAGTATACTCACTAGACTTTGCTTCGCAAAG
TCGTGACCGCCTACGGCGGCTGCGGCGCCCTACGGGCTTGCTCTCCGGGCTTCGCCCTGCGCGGTCGCTG
CGCTCCCTTGCCAGCCCGTGGATATGTGGACGATGGCCGCGAGCGGCCACCGGCTGGCTCGCTTCGCTCG
GCCCGTGGACAACCCTGCTGGACAAGCTGATGGACAGGCTGCGCCTGCCCACGAGCTTGACCACAGGGAT
TGCCCACCGGCTACCCAGCCTTCGACCACATACCCACCGGCTCCAACTGCGCGGCCTGCGGCCTTGCCCC
ATCAATTTTTTTAATTTTCTCTGGGGAAAAGCCTCCGGCCTGCGGCCTGCGCGCTTCGCTTGCCGGTTGG
ACACCAAGTGGAAGGCGGGTCAAGGCTCGCGCAGCGACCGCGCAGCGGCTTGGCCTTGACGCGCCTGGAA
CGACCCAAGCCTATGCGAGTGGGGGCAGTCGAAGGCGAAGCCCGCCCGCCTGCCCCCCGAGCCTCACGGC
GGCGAGTGCGGGGGTTCCAAGGGGGCAGCGCCACCTTGGGCAAGGCCGAAGGCCGCGCAGTCGATCAACA
AGCCCCGGAGGGGCCACTTTTTGCCGGAGGGGGAGCCGCGCCGAAGGCGTGGGGGAACCCCGCAGGGGTG
CCCTTCTTTGGGCACCAAAGAACTAGATATAGGGCGAAATGCGAAAGACTTAAAAATCAACAACTTAAAA
AAGGGGGGTACGCAACAGCTCATTGCGGCACCCCCCGCAATAGCTCATTGCGTAGGTTAAAGAAAATCTG
TAATTGACTGCCACTTTTACGCAACGCATAATTGTTGTCGCGCTGCCGAAAAGTTGCAGCTGATTGCGCA
TGGTGCCGCAACCGTGCGGCACCCTACCGCATGGAGATAAGCATGGCCACGCAGTCCAGAGAAATCGGCA
TTCAAGCCAAGAACAAGCCCGGTCACTGGGTGCAAACGGAACGCAAAGCGCATGAGGCGTGGGCCGGGCT
TATTGCGAGGAAACCCACGGCGGCAATGCTGCTGCATCACCTCGTGGCGCAGATGGGCCACCAGAACGCC
GTGGTGGTCAGCCAGAAGACACTTTCCAAGCTCATCGGACGTTCTTTGCGGACGGTCCAATACGCAGTCA
AGGACTTGGTGGCCGAGCGCTGGATCTCCGTCGTGAAGCTCAACGGCCCCGGCACCGTGTCGGCCTACGT
GGTCAATGACCGCGTGGCGTGGGGCCAGCCCCGCGACCAGTTGCGCCTGTCGGTGTTCAGTGCCGCCGTG
GTGGTTGATCACGACGACCAGGACGAATCGCTGTTGGGGCATGGCGACCTGCGCCGCATCCCGACCCTGT
ATCCGGGCGAGCAGCAACTACCGACCGGCCCCGGCGAGGAGCCGCCCAGCCAGCCCGGCATTCCGGGCAT
GGAACCAGACCTGCCAGCCTTGACCGAAACGGAGGAATGGGAACGGCGCGGGCAGCAGCGCCTGCCGATG
CCCGATGAGCCGTGTTTTCTGGACGATGGCGAGCCGTTGGAGCCGCCGACACGGGTCACGCTGCCGCGCC
GGTAGCACTTGGGTTGCGCAGCAACCCGTAAGTGCGCTGTTCCAGACTATCGGCTGTAGCCGCCTCGCCG
CCCTATACCTTGTCTGCCTCCCCGCGTTGCGTCGCGGTGCATGGAGCCGGGCCACCTCGACCTGAATGGA
AGCCGGCGGCACCTCGCTAACGGATTCACCGTTTTTATCAGGCTCTGGGAGGCAGAATAAATGATCATAT
CGTCAATTATTACCTCCACGGGGAGAGCCTGAGCAAACTGGCCTCAGGCATTTGAGAAGCACACGGTCAC
ACTGCTTCCGGTAGTCAATAAACCGGTAAACCAGCAATAGACATAAGCGGCTATTTAACGACCCTGCCCT
GAACCGACGACCGGGTCGAATTTGCTTTCGAATTTCTGCCATTCATCCGCTTATTATCACTTATTCAGGC
GTAGCACCAGGCGTTTAAGGGCACCAATAACTGCCTTAAAAAAATTACGCCCCGCCCTGCCACTCATCGC
AGTCGGCCTATTGGTTAAAAAATGAGCTGATTTAACAAAAATTTAACGCGAATTTTAACAAAATATTAAC
GCTTACAATTTCCATTCGCCATTCAGGCTGCGCAACTGTTGGGAAGGGCGATCGGTGCGGGCCTCTTCGC
TATTACGCCAGCTGGCGAAAGGGGGATGTGCTGCAAGGCGATTAAGTTGGGTAACGCCAGGGTTTTCCCA
GTCACGACGTTGTAAAACGACGGCCAGTGAGCGCGCGTAATACGACTCACTATAGGGCGAATTGGAGCTG
GGGCCGCAATTCCCAATTCCAGGCATCAAATAAAACGAAAGGCTCAGTCGAAAGACTGGGCCTTTCGTTT
TATCTGTTGTTTGTCGGTGAACGCTCTCCTGAGTAGGACAAATCCGCCGGGAGCGGATTTGAACGTTGCG
AAGCAACGGCCCGGAGGGTGGCGGGCAGGACGCCCGCCATAAACTGCCAGGAATTAATTCCAGGCATCAA
ATAAAACGAAAGGCTCAGTCGAAAGACTGGGCCTTTCGTTTTATCTGTTGTTTGTCGGTGAACGCTCTCC
TGAGTAGGACAAATCCGCCGGGAGCGGATTTGAACGTTGCGAAGCAACGGCCCGGAGGGTGGCGGGCAGG
ACGCCCGCCATAAACTGCCAGGAATTAATTCCAGGCATCAAATAAAACGAAAGGCTCAGTCGAAAGACTG
GGCCTTTCGTTTTATCTGTTGTTTGTCGGTGAACGCTCTCCTGAGTAGGACAAATCCGCCGGGAGCGGAT
TTGAACGTTGCGAAGCAACGGCCCGGAGGGTGGCGGGCAGGACGCCCGCCATAAACTGCCAGGAATTAAT
TCCAGGCATCAAATAAAACGAAAGGCTCAGTCGAAAGACTGGGCCTTTCGTTTTATCTGTTGTTTGTCGG
TGAACGCTCTCCTGAGTAGGACAAATCCGCCGGGAGCGGATTTGAACGTTGCGAAGCAACGGCCCGGAGG
GTGGCGGGCAGGACGCCCGCCATAAACTGCCAGGAATTGGGGATCGGAAGCTTGCATGCCTGCAGGTCGA
CTCTAGAGGATCCCCGGGTACCGAGCTCGAATTCGGCTTATTCCCTAACTAACTAAAGATTAACTTTATA
AGGAGGAAAAACATATGAGTAAAGGAGAAGAACTTTTCACTGGAGTTGTCCCAATTCTTGTTGAATTAGA
TGGTGATGTTAATGGGCACAAATTTTCTGTCAGTGGAGAGGGTGAAGGTGATGCAACATACGGAAAACTT
ACCCTTAAATTTATTTGCACTACTGGAAAACTACCTGTTCCATGGCCAACACTTGTCACTACTTTGACTT
ATGGTGTTCAATGCTTTTCAAGATACCCAGATCATATGAAACGGCATGACTTTTTCAAGAGTGCCATGCC
CGAAGGTTATGTACAGGAAAGAACTATATTTTTCAAAGATGACGGGAACTACAAGACACGTGCTGAAGTC
AAGTTTGAAGGTGATACCCTTGTTAATAGAATCGAGTTAAAAGGTATTGATTTTAAAGAAGATGGAAACA
TTCTTGGACACAAATTGGAATACAACTATAACTCACACAATGTATACATCATGGCAGACAAACAAAAGAA
TGGAATCAAAGTTAACTTCAAAATTAGACACAACATTGAAGATGGAAGCGTTCAACTAGCAGACCATTAT
CAACAAAATACTCCAATTGGCGATGGCCCTGTCCTTTTACCAGACAACCATTACCTGTCCACACAATCTG
CCCTTTCGAAAGATCCCAACGAAAAGAGAGACCACATGGTCCTTCTTGAGTTTGTAACAGCTGCTGGGAT
TACACATGGCATGGATGAACTATACAAATAGGAATTAATTCCAGGCATCAAATAAAACGAAAGGCTCAGT
CGAAAGACTGGGCCTTTCGTTTTATCTGTTGTTTGTCGGTGAACGCTCTCCTGAGTAGGACAAATCCGCC
GGGAGCGGATTTGAACGTTGCGAAGCAACGGCCCGGAGGGTGGCGGGCAGGACGCCCGCCATAAACTGCC
AGGAATTGGGGGCGGCCCCGTACCCAGCTTTTGTTCCCTTTAGTGAGGGTTAATTGCGCGCTTGGCGTAA
TCATGGTCATAGCTGTTTCCTGTGTGAAATTGTTATCCGCTCACAATTCCACACAACATACGAGCCGGAA
GCATAAAGTGTAAAGCCTGGGGTGCCTAATGAGTGAGCTAACTCACATTAATTGCGTTGCGCTCACTGCC
CGCTTTCCAGTCGGGAAACCTGTCGTGCCAGCTGCATTAATGAATCGGCCAACGCGCGGGGAGAGGCGGT
TTGCGTATTGGGCGCATGCATAAAAACTGTTGTAATTCATTAAGCATTCTGCCGACATGGAAGCCATCAC
AAACGGCATGATGAACCTGAATCGCCAGCGGCATCAGCACCTTGTCGCCTTGCGTATAATATTTGCCCAT
GGGGGTGGGCGAAGAACTCCAGCATGAGATCCCCGCGCTGGAGGATCATCCAGCCGGCGTCCCGGAAAAC
GATTCCGAAGCCCAACCTTTCATAGAAGGCGGCGGTGGAATCGAAATCTCGTGATGGCAGGTTGGGCGTC
GCTTGGTCGGTCATTTCGAACCCCAGAGTCCCGCTCAGAAGAACTCGTCAAGAAGGCGATAGAAGGCGAT
GCGCTGCGAATCGGGAGCGGCGATACCGTAAAGCACGAGGAAGCGGTCAGCCCATTCGCCGCCAAGCTCT
TCAGCAATATCACGGGTAGCCAACGCTATGTCCTGATAGCGGTCCGCCACACCCAGCCGGCCACAGTCGA
TGAATCCAGAAAAGCGGCCATTTTCCACCATGATATTCGGCAAGCAGGCATCGCCATGGGTCACGACGAG
ATCCTCGCCGTCGGGCATGCGCGCCTTGAGCCTGGCGAACAGTTCGGCTGGCGCGAGCCCCTGATGCTCT
TCGTCCAGATCATCCTGATCGACAAGACCGGCTTCCATCCGAGTACGTGCTCGCTCGATGCGATGTTTCG
CTTGGTGGTCGAATGGGCAGGTAGCCGGATCAAGCGTATGCAGCCGCCGCATTGCATCAGCCATGATGGA
TACTTTCTCGGCAGGAGCAAGGTGAGATGACAGGAGATCCTGCCCCGGCACTTCGCCCAATAGCAGCCAG
TCCCTTCCCGCTTCAGTGACAACGTCGAGCACAGCTGCGCAAGGAACGCCCGTCGTGGCCAGCCACGATA
GCCGCGCTGCCTCGTCCTGCAGTTCATTCAGGGCACCGGACAGGTCGGTCTTGACAAAAAGAACCGGGCG
CCCCTGCGCTGACAGCCGGAACACGGCGGCATCAGAGCAGCCGATTGTCTGTTGTGCCCAGTCATAGCCG
AATAGCCTCTCCACCCAAGCGGCCGGAGAACCTGCGTGCAATCCATCTTGTTCAATCATGCGAAACGATC
CTCATCCTGTCTCTTGATCAGATCTTGATCCCCTGCGCCATCAGATCCTTGGCGGCAAGAAAGCCATCCA
GTTTACTTTGCAGGGCTTCCCAACCTTACCAGAGGGCGCCCCAGCTGGCAATTCCGGTTCGCTTGCTGTC
CATAAAACCGCCCAGTCTAGCTATCGCCATGTAAGCCCACTGCAAGCTACCTGCTTTCTCTTTGCGCTTG
CGTTTTCCCTTGTCCAGATAGCCCAGTAGCTGACATTCATCCCAGGTGGCACTTTTCGGGGAAATGTGCG
CGCCCGCGTTCCTGCTGGCGCTGGGCCTGTTTCTGGCGCTGGACTTCCCGCTGTTCCGTCAGCAGCTTTT
CGCCCACGGCCTTGATGATCGCGGCGGCCTTGGCCTGCATATCCCGATTCAACGGCCCCAGGGCGTCCAG
AACGGGCTTCAGGCGCTCCCGAAGGT
Features (pLannotate 1.2.2; 23 found; start..end, strand, type, name):
   1023..1792    +  rep_origin     pBBR1 oriV: replication origin of the broad-host-range plasmid pBBR1 from Bordetella bronchiseptica; requires the pBBR1 Rep protein for replication
   1793..2455    +  CDS            pBBR1 Rep: replication protein for the broad-host-range plasmid pBBR1 from Bordetella bronchiseptica
   2516..2585    +  CDS            TcR (fragment): tetracycline efflux protein; tet; confers resistance to tetracycline
   2914..2943    -  CDS            CmR (fragment): chloramphenicol acetyltransferase confers resistance to chloramphenicol
   2943..3021    +  rep_origin     M13 ori (fragment): M13 bacteriophage origin of replication; arrow indicates direction of (+) strand synthesis
   3025..3180    -  CDS            lacZα (fragment): LacZα fragment of β-galactosidase; lacZ fragment
   3188..3206    +  promoter       T7 promoter: promoter for bacteriophage T7 RNA polymerase
   3247..3333    +  terminator     rrnB T1 terminator: Escherichia coli rrnB; transcription terminator T1 from the E. coli rrnB gene
   3428..3514    +  terminator     rrnB T1 terminator: Escherichia coli rrnB; transcription terminator T1 from the E. coli rrnB gene
   3609..3695    +  terminator     rrnB T1 terminator: Escherichia coli rrnB; transcription terminator T1 from the E. coli rrnB gene
   3790..3876    +  terminator     rrnB T1 terminator: Escherichia coli rrnB; transcription terminator T1 from the E. coli rrnB gene
   3968..4024    -  misc_feature   MCS: pUC18/19 multiple cloning site
   4075..4791    +  CDS            GFP: Aequoria victoria green fluorescent protein
   4809..4895    +  terminator     rrnB T1 terminator: Escherichia coli rrnB; transcription terminator T1 from the E. coli rrnB gene
   5007..5025    -  promoter       T3 promoter: promoter for bacteriophage T3 RNA polymerase
   5070..5086    -  protein_bind   lac operator: The lac repressor binds to the lac operator to inhibit transcription in E. coli. This inhibition can be relieved by adding lactose or isopropyl-β-D-thiogalactopyranoside (IPTG). lac repressor encoded by lacI
   5094..5124    -  promoter       lac promoter: promoter for the E. coli lac operon
   5139..5160    -  protein_bind   CAP binding site: CAP binding activates transcription in the presence of cAMP. E. coli catabolite activator protein
   5173..5265    -  CDS            lacI (fragment): lac repressor; lacI; The lac repressor binds to the lac operator to inhibit transcription in E. coli. This inhibition can be relieved by adding lactose or isopropyl-β-D-thiogalactopyranoside (IPTG).
   5276..5392    -  CDS            CmR (fragment): chloramphenicol acetyltransferase; cat; confers resistance to chloramphenicol
   5392..5544    -  CDS            ble (fragment): BLE_KLEPN - Experimental evidence at protein level: Swiss-Prot protein existence level 1. Binding protein with a strong affinity to the bleomycin family of antibiotics. Binds to CL990; an antimitotic-antibiotic compound. From Klebsiella pneumoniae.
   5568..6359    -  CDS            neo: KKA2_KLEPN - Also known as kan, nptII. Experimental evidence at protein level: Swiss-Prot protein existence level 1. Resistance to kanamycin, neomycin, paromomycin, ribostamycin, butirosin and gentamicin B. From Klebsiella pneumoniae.
   6391..6675    -  CDS            tnpA (fragment): TN5P_ECOLX - Also known as tnp. Experimental evidence at protein level: Swiss-Prot protein existence level 1. Mediates transposition of transposon Tn5 by a 'cut and paste' mechanism. First, the monomeric transposase binds the 19 bp inverted DNA repeats flanking the transposon. Then, dimerization of the DNA- bound transposase creates a synaptic DNA complex. After nicking of the first DNA strand, excision of the transposon proceeds through a series of intermediates. The transposase then mediates the insertion of the transposon at a new site by strand transfer. The activity of the wild- type tran
